>Addgene plasmid #52070 | PDIA3-bio-His | addgene full sequence | sequence record 270198 | Addgene NGS Result
GACATTGATTATTGACTAGTTATTAATAGTAATCAATTACGGGGTCATTAGTTCATAGCCCATATATGGA
GTTCCGCGTTACATAACTTACGGTAAATGGCCCGCCTGGCTGACCGCCCAACGACCCCCGCCCATTGACG
TCAATAATGACGTATGTTCCCATAGTAACGCCAATAGGGACTTTCCATTGACGTCAATGGGTGGAGTATT
TACGGTAAACTGCCCACTTGGCAGTACATCAAGTGTATCATATGCCAAGTCCGCCCCCTATTGACGTCAA
TGACGGTAAATGGCCCGCCTGGCATTATGCCCAGTACATGACCTTACGGGACTTTCCTACTTGGCAGTAC
ATCTACGTATTAGTCATCGCTATTACCATGGTGATGCGGTTTTGGCAGTACACCAATGGGCGTGGATAGC
GGTTTGACTCACGGGGATTTCCAAGTCTCCACCCCATTGACGTCAATGGGAGTTTGTTTTGGCACCAAAA
TCAACGGGACTTTCCAAAATGTCGTAATAACCCCGCCCCGTTGACGCAAATGGGCGGTAGGCGTGTACGG
TGGGAGGTCTATATAAGCAGAGCTCGTTTAGTGAACCGTCAGATCCTCACTCTCTTCCGCATCGCTGTCT
GCGAGGGCCAGCTGTTGGGCTCGCGGTTGAGGACAAACTCTTCGCGGTCTTTCCAGTACTCTTGGATCGG
AAACCCGTCGGCCTCCGAACGGTACTCCGCCACCGAGGGACCTGAGCGAGTCCGCATCGACCGGATCGGA
AAACCTCTCGAGAAAGGCGTCTAACCAGTCACAGTCGCAAGGTAGGCTGAGCACCGTGGCGGGCGGCAGC
GGGTGGCGGTCGGGGTTGTTTCTGGCGGAGGTGCTGCTGATGATGTAATTAAAGTAGGCGGTCTTGAGAC
GGCGGATGGTCGAGGTGAGGTGTGGCAGGCTTGAGATCCAGCTGTTGGGGTGAGTACTCCCTCTCAAAAG
CGGGCATTACTTCTGCGCTAAGATTGTCAGTTTCCAAAAACGAGGAGGATTTGATATTCACCTGGCCCGA
TCTGGCCATACACTTGAGTGACAATGACATCCACTTTGCCTTTCTCTCCACAGGTGTCCACTCCCAGGTC
CAAGTTTAAACTGCGGCCGCCACCATGGCTCTGCGGAGACTGGCCCTGTTTCCTGGCGTGGCCCTGCTGC
TGGCTGCTGCTAGACTGGCCGCTGCCAGCGACGTGCTGGAACTGACCGACGACAACTTCGAGAGCCGGAT
CAGCGATACCGGCAGCGCCGGACTGATGCTGGTCGAGTTCTTCGCCCCTTGGTGCGGCCACTGCAAGAGG
CTGGCCCCTGAGTACGAGGCTGCCGCCACCAGACTGAAGGGCATCGTGCCCCTGGCCAAGGTGGACTGCA
CCGCCAACACCAACACCTGTAACAAGTACGGCGTGAGCGGCTACCCCACCCTGAAGATCTTCCGGGACGG
CGAGGAAGCTGGCGCCTACGACGGCCCTAGAACCGCCGATGGCATCGTGTCCCACCTGAAGAAGCAGGCC
GGACCAGCCAGCGTGCCCCTGCGGACCGAGGAAGAGTTCAAGAAGTTCATCAGCGACAAGGACGCCAGCA
TCGTGGGCTTTTTCGACGACAGCTTCAGCGAGGCCCACAGCGAGTTTCTGAAGGCCGCCAGCAACCTGAG
AGACAACTACAGATTCGCCCACACCAACGTGGAGAGCCTGGTCAACGAGTACGACGACAACGGCGAGGGC
ATCATCCTGTTCCGGCCCAGCCACCTGACCAACAAGTTCGAGGACAAGACCGTGGCCTACACCGAGCAGA
AGATGACCAGCGGCAAGATCAAGAAGTTTATCCAGGAAAACATCTTCGGCATCTGCCCCCACATGACCGA
GGACAACAAGGACCTGATCCAGGGCAAGGATCTGCTGATCGCCTACTACGACGTGGACTACGAGAAGAAC
GCCAAGGGCAGCAACTACTGGCGGAACAGAGTGATGATGGTGGCCAAGAAGTTCCTGGACGCCGGCCACA
AGCTGAACTTCGCCGTGGCCAGCAGAAAGACCTTCAGCCACGAGCTGTCCGACTTCGGCCTGGAAAGCAC
AGCCGGCGAGATCCCCGTGGTGGCCATCAGAACCGCCAAGGGGGAGAAGTTCGTGATGCAGGAAGAGTTT
AGCCGGGACGGCAAGGCCCTGGAACGGTTCCTGCAGGACTACTTCGACGGCAACCTGAAGAGATACCTGA
AGTCCGAGCCCATCCCCGAGAGCAACGACGGCCCCGTGAAGGTGGTGGTGGCCGAGAACTTCGACGAGAT
CGTGAACAACGAGAACAAGGACGTGCTGATCGAATTCTATGCTCCTTGGTGTGGGCATTGCAAGAACCTG
GAACCCAAGTACAAAGAGCTGGGCGAGAAGCTGTCCAAGGACCCCAATATCGTGATCGCCAAGATGGACG
CCACAGCCAACGACGTGCCCAGCCCTTACGAAGTGCGCGGCTTCCCCACCATCTACTTCAGCCCCGCCAA
CAAGAAGCTGAACCCCAAGAAGTACGAGGGCGGCAGAGAACTGAGCGACTTCATCAGCTATCTGCAGCGG
GAGGCCACCAATCCCCCTGTGATCCAGGAAGAAAAGCCCAAGAAGAAGAAAAAGGCCCAGGAAGATCTCG
GCGCGCCGTCGACCTCCATCACGGCCTATAAGAGTGAGGGGGAGTCAGCGGAGTTCTCCTTCCCACTCAA
CCTTGGAGAGGAAAGCCTGCAGGGAGAGTTGAGATGGAAGGCAGAGAAGGCTCCTTCTTCCCAGTCCTGG
ATCACCTTCTCCCTAAAGAACCAAAAGGTGTCTGTGCAGAAGTCTACTAGCAACCCCAAGTTCCAGCTGT
CCGAAACGCTCCCACTCACCCTTCAGATACCCCAGGTCTCCCTTCAGTTTGCTGGTTCTGGCAACCTGAC
CCTGACTCTGGACAGAGGGATACTGTATCAGGAAGTGAACCTGGTGGTGATGAAAGTGACTCAGCCCGAC
AGCAACACTTTGACCTGTGAGGTGATGGGACCCACCTCACCCAAGATGAGACTGATCTTGAAGCAGGAGA
ATCAGGAGGCCAGGGTCTCCAGGCAGGAGAAAGTGATTCAAGTGCAGGCCCCTGAAGCAGGGGTGTGGCA
ATGTCTACTGAGTGAAGGTGAAGAGGTCAAGATGGACTCCAAGATCCAGGTTTTATCCAAAGGGTTGAAT
TCCGGCAGCCTGCACCACATCCTGGACGCCCAGAAGATGCTGTGGAACCACAGGGACAGGAACCTGCCTC
CTCTGGCCCCTCTGGGCCCCCACCACCATCACCACCATTGAGTCTAGACACGTGATTAATTAAGGATCCC
CCGACCTCGACCTCTGGCTAATAAAGGAAATTTATTTTCATTGCAATAGTGTGTTGGAATTTTTTGTGTC
TCTCACTCGGAAGGACATATGGGAGGGCAAATCATTTGGTCGAGATCCCTCGGAGATCTCTAGCTAGAGG
ATCGATCCCCGCCCCGGACGAACTAAACCTGACTACGACATCTCTGCCCCTTCTTCGCGGGGCAGTGCAT
GTAATCCCTTCAGTTGGTTGGTACAACTTGCCAACTGGGCCCTGTTCCACATGTGACACGGGGGGGGACC
AAACACAAAGGGGTTCTCTGACTGTAGTTGACATCCTTATAAATGGATGTGCACATTTGCCAACACTGAG
TGGCTTTCATCCTGGAGCAGACTTTGCAGTCTGTGGACTGCAACACAACATTGCCTTTATGTGTAACTCT
TGGCTGAAGCTCTTACACCAATGCTGGGGGACATGTACCTCCCAGGGGCCCAGGAAGACTACGGGAGGCT
ACACCAACGTCAATCAGAGGGGCCTGTGTAGCTACCGATAAGCGGACCCTCAAGAGGGCATTAGCAATAG
TGTTTATAAGGCCCCCTTGTTAACCCTAAACGGGTAGCATATGCTTCCCGGGTAGTAGTATATACTATCC
AGACTAACCCTAATTCAATAGCATATGTTACCCAACGGGAAGCATATGCTATCGAATTAGGGTTAGTAAA
AGGGTCCTAAGGAACAGCGATATCTCCCACCCCATGAGCTGTCACGGTTTTATTTACATGGGGTCAGGAT
TCCACGAGGGTAGTGAACCATTTTAGTCACAAGGGCAGTGGCTGAAGATCAAGGAGCGGGCAGTGAACTC
TCCTGAATCTTCGCCTGCTTCTTCATTCTCCTTCGTTTAGCTAATAGAATAACTGCTGAGTTGTGAACAG
TAAGGTGTATGTGAGGTGCTCGAAAACAAGGTTTCAGGTGACGCCCCCAGAATAAAATTTGGACGGGGGG
TTCAGTGGTGGCATTGTGCTATGACACCAATATAACCCTCACAAACCCCTTGGGCAATAAATACTAGTGT
AGGAATGAAACATTCTGAATATCTTTAACAATAGAAATCCATGGGGTGGGGACAAGCCGTAAAGACTGGA
TGTCCATCTCACACGAATTTATGGCTATGGGCAACACATAATCCTAGTGCAATATGATACTGGGGTTATT
AAGATGTGTCCCAGGCAGGGACCAAGACAGGTGAACCATGTTGTTACACTCTATTTGTAACAAGGGGAAA
GAGAGTGGACGCCGACAGCAGCGGACTCCACTGGTTGTCTCTAACACCCCCGAAAATTAAACGGGGCTCC
ACGCCAATGGGGCCCATAAACAAAGACAAGTGGCCACTCTTTTTTTTGAAATTGTGGAGTGGGGGCACGC
GTCAGCCCCCACACGCCGCCCTGCGGTTTTGGACTGTAAAATAAGGGTGTAATAACTTGGCTGATTGTAA
CCCCGCTAACCACTGCGGTCAAACCACTTGCCCACAAAACCACTAATGGCACCCCGGGGAATACCTGCAT
AAGTAGGTGGGCGGGCCAAGATAGGGGCGCGATTGCTGCGATCTGGAGGACAAATTACACACACTTGCGC
CTGAGCGCCAAGCACAGGGTTGTTGGTCCTCATATTCACGAGGTCGCTGAGAGCACGGTGGGCTAATGTT
GCCATGGGTAGCATATACTACCCAAATATCTGGATAGCATATGCTATCCTAATCTATATCTGGGTAGCAT
AGGCTATCCTAATCTATATCTGGGTAGCATATGCTATCCTAATCTATATCTGGGTAGTATATGCTATCCT
AATTTATATCTGGGTAGCATAGGCTATCCTAATCTATATCTGGGTAGCATATGCTATCCTAATCTATATC
TGGGTAGTATATGCTATCCTAATCTGTATCCGGGTAGCATATGCTATCCTAATAGAGATTAGGGTAGTAT
ATGCTATCCTAATTTATATCTGGGTAGCATATACTACCCAAATATCTGGATAGCATATGCTATCCTAATC
TATATCTGGGTAGCATATGCTATCCTAATCTATATCTGGGTAGCATAGGCTATCCTAATCTATATCTGGG
TAGCATATGCTATCCTAATCTATATCTGGGTAGTATATGCTATCCTAATTTATATCTGGGTAGCATAGGC
TATCCTAATCTATATCTGGGTAGCATATGCTATCCTAATCTATATCTGGGTAGTATATGCTATCCTAATC
TGTATCCGGGTAGCATATGCTATCCTCATGATAAGCTGTCAAACATGAGAATTTTCTTGAAGACGAAAGG
GCCTCGTGATACGCCTATTTTTATAGGTTAATGTCATGATAATAATGGTTTCTTAGACGTCAGGTGGCAC
TTTTCGGGGAAATGTGCGCGGAACCCCTATTTGTTTATTTTTCTAAATACATTCAAATATGTATCCGCTC
ATGAGACAATAACCCTGATAAATGCTTCAATAATATTGAAAAAGGAAGAGTATGAGTATTCAACATTTCC
GTGTCGCCCTTATTCCCTTTTTTGCGGCATTTTGCCTTCCTGTTTTTGCTCACCCAGAAACGCTGGTGAA
AGTAAAAGATGCTGAAGATCAGTTGGGTGCACGAGTGGGTTACATCGAACTGGATCTCAACAGCGGTAAG
ATCCTTGAGAGTTTTCGCCCCGAAGAACGTTTTCCAATGATGAGCACTTTTAAAGTTCTGCTATGTGGCG
CGGTATTATCCCGTGTTGACGCCGGGCAAGAGCAACTCGGTCGCCGCATACACTATTCTCAGAATGACTT
GGTTGAGTACTCACCAGTCACAGAAAAGCATCTTACGGATGGCATGACAGTAAGAGAATTATGCAGTGCT
GCCATAACCATGAGTGATAACACTGCGGCCAACTTACTTCTGACAACGATCGGAGGACCGAAGGAGCTAA
CCGCTTTTTTGCACAACATGGGGGATCATGTAACTCGCCTTGATCGTTGGGAACCGGAGCTGAATGAAGC
CATACCAAACGACGAGCGTGACACCACGATGCCTGCAGCAATGGCAACAACGTTGCGCAAACTATTAACT
GGCGAACTACTTACTCTAGCTTCCCGGCAACAATTAATAGACTGGATGGAGGCGGATAAAGTTGCAGGAC
CACTTCTGCGCTCGGCCCTTCCGGCTGGCTGGTTTATTGCTGATAAATCTGGAGCCGGTGAGCGTGGGTC
TCGCGGTATCATTGCAGCACTGGGGCCAGATGGTAAGCCCTCCCGTATCGTAGTTATCTACACGACGGGG
AGTCAGGCAACTATGGATGAACGAAATAGACAGATCGCTGAGATAGGTGCCTCACTGATTAAGCATTGGT
AACTGTCAGACCAAGTTTACTCATATATACTTTAGATTGATTTAAAACTTCATTTTTAATTTAAAAGGAT
CTAGGTGAAGATCCTTTTTGATAATCTCATGACCAAAATCCCTTAACGTGAGTTTTCGTTCCACTGAGCG
TCAGACCCCGTAGAAAAGATCAAAGGATCTTCTTGAGATCCTTTTTTTCTGCGCGTAATCTGCTGCTTGC
AAACAAAAAAACCACCGCTACCAGCGGTGGTTTGTTTGCCGGATCAAGAGCTACCAACTCTTTTTCCGAA
GGTAACTGGCTTCAGCAGAGCGCAGATACCAAATACTGTTCTTCTAGTGTAGCCGTAGTTAGGCCACCAC
TTCAAGAACTCTGTAGCACCGCCTACATACCTCGCTCTGCTAATCCTGTTACCAGTGGCTGCTGCCAGTG
GCGATAAGTCGTGTCTTACCGGGTTGGACTCAAGACGATAGTTACCGGATAAGGCGCAGCGGTCGGGCTG
AACGGGGGGTTCGTGCACACAGCCCAGCTTGGAGCGAACGACCTACACCGAACTGAGATACCTACAGCGT
GAGCTATGAGAAAGCGCCACGCTTCCCGAAGGGAGAAAGGCGGACAGGTATCCGGTAAGCGGCAGGGTCG
GAACAGGAGAGCGCACGAGGGAGCTTCCAGGGGGAAACGCCTGGTATCTTTATAGTCCTGTCGGGTTTCG
CCACCTCTGACTTGAGCGTCGATTTTTGTGATGCTCGTCAGGGGGGCGGAGCCTATGGAAAAACGCCAGC
AACGCGGCCTTTTTACGGTTCCTGGCCTTTTGCTGGCCTTTTGCTCACATGTTCTTTCCTGCGTTATCCC
CTGATTCTGTGGATAACCGTATTACCGCCTTTGAGTGAGCTGATACCGCTCGCCGCAGCCGAACGACCGA
GCGCAGCGAGTCAGTGAGCGAGGAAGCGGAAGAGCGCCCAATACGCAAACCGCCTCTCCCCGCGCGTTGG
CCGATTCATTAATGCAGCTGGCACGACAGGTTTCCCGACTGGAAAGCGGGCAGTGAGCGCAACGCAATTA
ATGTGAGTTAGCTCACTCATTAGGCACCCCAGGCTTTACACTTTATGCTTCCGGCTCGTATGTTGTGTGG
AATTGTGAGCGGATAACAATTTCACACAGGAAACAGCTATGACCATGATTACGCCAAGCTCTAGCTAGAG
GTCGACCAATTCTCATGTTTGACAGCTTATCATCGCAGATCCGGGCAACGTTGTTGCCATTGCTGCAGGC
GCAGAACTGGTAGGTATGGAAGATCTATACATTGAATCAATATTGGCAATTAGCCATATTAGTCATTGGT
TATATAGCATAAATCAATATTGGCTATTGGCCATTGCATACGTTGTATCTATATCATAATATGTACATTT
ATATTGGCTCATGTCCAATATGACCGCCATGTT
Features (pLannotate 1.2.2; 19 found; start..end, strand, type, name):
      1..380     +  enhancer       CMV enhancer: human cytomegalovirus immediate early enhancer
    382..581     +  promoter       CMV promoter: human cytomegalovirus (CMV) immediate early promoter
    649..687     +  misc_feature   Ad SA (fragment): adenovirus major late transcript splice acceptor (Friedrich and Soriano, 1991)
    720..929     -  CDS            PTP (fragment): TERM_ADE02 - Experimental evidence at protein level: Swiss-Prot protein existence level 1. Protein covalently bound to the viral DNA that acts as a primer for viral genomic replication by DNA strand displacement. Assembles on the viral origin of replication in an initiation complex with viral polymerase, DBP, host NFIA and host POU2F1/OCT1. During initiation, the polymerase covalently couples the first dCTP with Ser- 580 of pTP. The terminal protein stimulates the template activity over 20 fold compared to protein-free templates. Neo-synthesized viral genomes are linked to two preterminal prot
    960..1049    +  intron         chimeric intron (fragment): chimera between introns from adenovirus and immunoglobulin heavy chain genes
   1068..1114    +  CDS            IgH signal sequence (fragment): signal sequence from the mouse immunoglobulin heavy chain variable region
   1145..2659    +  CDS            PDIA3: PDIA3_HUMAN - Also known as ERP57, ERP60, GRP58. Experimental evidence at protein level: Swiss-Prot protein existence level 1. From Homo sapiens (Human).
   2657..3220    +  CDS            Cd4 (fragment): CD4_RAT - Experimental evidence at protein level: Swiss-Prot protein existence level 1. Integral membrane glycoprotein that plays an essential role in the immune response and serves multiple functions in responses against both external and internal offenses. In T-cells, functions primarily as a coreceptor for MHC class II molecule:peptide complex. The antigens presented by class II peptides are derived from extracellular proteins while class I peptides are derived from cytosolic proteins. Interacts simultaneously with the T-cell receptor (TCR) and the MHC class II presented by antigen presenti
   3380..3435    +  polyA_signal   β-globin poly(A) signal: rabbit β-globin polyadenylation signal (Gil and Proudfoot, 1987)
   3949..5630    -  rep_origin     oriP (fragment): Epstein-Barr virus oriP replication origin (Yates et al., 2000)
   5757..5861    +  promoter       AmpR promoter: bla
   5862..6722    +  CDS            AmpR: β-lactamase; bla; confers resistance to ampicillin, carbenicillin, and related antibiotics
   6893..7481    +  rep_origin     ori: high-copy-number ColE1/pMB1/pBR322/pUC origin of replication
   7664..7756    +  CDS            lacI (fragment): lac repressor; lacI; The lac repressor binds to the lac operator to inhibit transcription in E. coli. This inhibition can be relieved by adding lactose or isopropyl-β-D-thiogalactopyranoside (IPTG).
   7769..7790    +  protein_bind   CAP binding site: CAP binding activates transcription in the presence of cAMP. E. coli catabolite activator protein
   7805..7835    +  promoter       lac promoter: promoter for the E. coli lac operon
   7843..7859    +  protein_bind   lac operator: The lac repressor binds to the lac operator to inhibit transcription in E. coli. This inhibition can be relieved by adding lactose or isopropyl-β-D-thiogalactopyranoside (IPTG). lac repressor encoded by lacI
   7929..7945    +  promoter       tet promoter (fragment): E. coli promoter for tetracycline efflux protein gene
   7955..7980    -  CDS            bla(M) (fragment): β-lactamase lacking the signal sequence; bla(M); allows cytosolic expression of β-lactamase
