[The description below was written by a language model from this plasmid's Addgene catalogue record and pLannotate feature annotations shown in this document.]
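Description:
PDIA3-bio-His is a mammalian expression plasmid built on the pTT3 backbone, designed to produce human protein disulfide-isomerase A3 (PDIA3, also known as ERp57/GRP58) as a soluble, secreted, tagged recombinant protein. In bacteria it is maintained through a high-copy ColE1/pUC-type origin and selected with ampicillin via the β-lactamase gene. The backbone also carries an Epstein-Barr virus oriP fragment, which supports episomal retention in cells expressing EBNA1 and is typical of vectors used for high-yield transient transfection. Small lac, tet and bla fragments near the end of the map appear to be backbone remnants with no evident role in the expression cassette.

Expression is driven by the CMV immediate-early enhancer and promoter, followed by adenovirus-derived leader and splice elements and a chimeric intron fragment that promote efficient transcript processing. The short antisense adenovirus terminal protein annotation in this region most likely reflects that adenoviral leader sequence rather than a functional gene. The feature table shows a fragment of a mouse immunoglobulin heavy chain signal sequence just upstream of the chemically synthesised PDIA3 coding region, which sits between retained NotI and AscI sites. PDIA3 is fused in frame at its C terminus to rat CD4 domains 3 and 4, then an enzymatic biotinylation sequence, a linker and a His tag. The last three are recorded in the catalogue but not individually annotated in the feature table. A rabbit β-globin polyadenylation signal terminates the transcript.

The CD4 domains provide a common antibody-detectable tag, the biotinylation sequence permits oriented capture on streptavidin, and the His tag allows affinity purification. The associated publication concerns a human platelet receptor protein microarray used to screen for extracellular interactions.
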