Addgene plasmid #52070: PDIA3-bio-His
Purpose: Expresses full-length Protein disulfide-isomerase A3 precursor ectodomain in mammalian cells. C-terminal rat Cd4d3+4 tag, biotinylation sequence and His tag.
Depositing lab: Gavin Wright. Depositing organization: Wellcome Sanger Institute. Publication: A human platelet receptor protein microarray identifies FcepsilonR1alpha as an activating PEAR1 ligand. Sun Y, Vandenbriele C, Kauskot A, Verhamme P, Hoylaerts MF, Wright GJ. Mol Cell Proteomics. 2015 Feb 23. pii: mcp.M114.046946. 10.1074/mcp.M114.046946 PubMed 25713122.
Backbone
  Vector backbone: pTT3
  Backbone manufacturer: Yves Durocher, NRC
  Backbone size w/o insert (bp): 6618
  Total vector size (bp): 8153
  Modifications to backbone: Rat CD4 d3+4, enzymatic biotinylation sequence, linker and His tag (CD4d3+4-BioLHis).
  Vector type: Mammalian Expression
Growth in bacteria
  Bacterial resistance: Ampicillin, 100 μg/mL
  Growth temperature: 37°C
  Growth strain: Top10
  Copy number: High Copy
Gene/Insert
  Gene/Insert name: PDIA3 (alt name: Protein disulfide-isomerase A3 precursor)
  Species: H. sapiens (human)
  Insert size (bp): 1535
  Entrez Gene: PDIA3 (a.k.a. ER60, ERp57, ERp60, ERp61, GRP57, GRP58, HEL-S-269, HEL-S-93n, HsT17083, P58, PI-PLC)
  Promoter: CMV
  Tag / fusion protein: rat CD4 d3+4 (C terminal on backbone); enzymatic biotinylation sequence (C terminal on backbone); His tag (C terminal on backbone)
  Cloning method: Restriction Enzyme; 5′ cloning site NotI (not destroyed); 3′ cloning site AscI (not destroyed)
  Sequencing primers: 5′ CMV-fwd
Resource information
  A portion of this plasmid was derived from a plasmid made by: Insert was chemically synthesised.
Terms and licenses: Academic/Nonprofit Terms; Industry Terms: Not Available to Industry
Depositor comments: Article ref 131
How to cite: PDIA3-bio-His was a gift from Gavin Wright (Addgene plasmid # 52070 ; http://n2t.net/addgene:52070 ; RRID:Addgene_52070)
