>Addgene plasmid #52070 | PDIA3-bio-His | addgene partial sequence | sequence record 94630 | pMT2-F 5'-TTGCCTTTCTCTCCACAGGT-3'
ACTGCGGCCGCCACCATGGCTCTGCGGAGACTGGCCCTGTTTCCTGGCGTGGCCCTGCTGCTGGCTGCTG
CTAGACTGGCCGCTGCCAGCGACGTGCTGGAACTGACCGACGACAACTTCGAGAGCCGGATCAGCGATAC
CGGCAGCGCCGGACTGATGCTGGTCGAGTTCTTCGCCCCTTGGTGCGGCCACTGCAAGAGGCTGGCCCCT
GAGTACGAGGCTGCCGCCACCAGACTGAAGGGCATCGTGCCCCTGGCCAAGGTGGACTGCACCGCCAACA
CCAACACCTGTAACAAGTACGGCGTGAGCGGCTACCCCACCCTGAAGATCTTCCGGGACGGCGAGGAAGC
TGGCGCCTACGACGGCCCTAGAACCGCCGATGGCATCGTGTCCCACCTGAAGAAGCAGGCCGGACCAGCC
AGCGTGCCCCTGCGGACCGAGGAAGAGTTCAAGAAGTTCATCAGCGACAAGGACGCCAGCATCGTGGGCT
TTTTCGACGACAGCTTCAGCGAGGCCCACAGCGAGTTTCTGAAGGCCGCCAGCAACCTGAGAGACAACTA
CAGATTCGCCCACACCAACGTGGAGAGCCTGGTCAACGAGTACGACGACAACGGCGAGGGCATCATCCTG
TTCCGGCCCAGCCACCTGACCAACAAGTTCGAGGACAAGACCGTGGCCTACACCGAGCAGAAGATGACCA
GCGGCAAGATCAAGAAGTTTATCCAGGAAAACATCTTCGGCATCTGCCCCCACATGACCGAGGACAACAA
GGACCTGATCCAGGGCAAGGATCTGCTGATCGCCTACTACGACGTGGACTACGAGAAGAACGCCAAGGGC
AGCAACTACTGGCGGAACAGAGTGATGATGGTGGCCA
