>Addgene plasmid #52070 | PDIA3-bio-His | addgene partial sequence | sequence record 94838 | rb_glob_PA_term-R 5'-CCCATATGTCCTTCCGAGTG-3'
ATAAATTTCCTTTATTAGCCAGAGGTCGAGGTCGGGGGATCCTTAATTAATCACGTGTCTAGACTCAATG
GTGGTGATGGTGGTGGGGGCCCAGAGGGGCCAGAGGAGGCAGGTTCCTGTCCCTGTGGTTCCACAGCATC
TTCTGGGCGTCCAGGATGTGGTGCAGGCTGCCGGAATTCAACCCTTTGGATAAAACCTGGATCTTGGAGT
CCATCTTGACCTCTTCACCTTCACTCAGTAGACATTGCCACACCCCTGCTTCAGGGGCCTGCACTTGAAT
CACTTTCTCCTGCCTGGAGACCCTGGCCTCCTGATTCTCCTGCTTCAAGATCAGTCTCATCTTGGGTGAG
GTGGGTCCCATCACCTCACAGGTCAAAGTGTTGCTGTCGGGCTGAGTCACTTTCATCACCACCAGGTTCA
CTTCCTGATACAGTATCCCTCTGTCCAGAGTCAGGGTCAGGTTGCCAGAACCAGCAAACTGAAGGGAGAC
CTGGGGTATCTGAAGGGTGAGTGGGAGCGTTTCGGACAGCTGGAACTTGGGGTTGCTAGTAGACTTCTGC
ACAGACACCTTTTGGTTCTTTAGGGAGAAGGTGATCCAGGACTGGGAAGAAGGAGCCTTCTCTGCCTTCC
ATCTCAACTCTCCCTGCAGGCTTTCCTCTCCAAGGTTGAGTGGGAAGGAGAACTCCGCTGACTCCCCCTC
ACTCTTATAGGCCGTGATGGAGGTCGACGGCGCGCCGAGATCTTCCTGGGCCTTTTTCTTCTTCTTGGGC
TTTTCTTCCTGGATCACAGG
